Addgene plasmid #76238: CAMK2G gRNA (BRDN0001148569)
Purpose: 3rd generation lentiviral gRNA plasmid targeting human CAMK2G
Depositing lab: John Doench & David Root. Depositing organization: Broad Institute. Publication: Optimized sgRNA design to maximize activity and minimize off-target effects of CRISPR-Cas9. Doench JG, Fusi N, Sullender M, Hegde M, Vaimberg EW, Donovan KF, Smith I, Tothova Z, Wilen C, Orchard R, Virgin HW, Listgarten J, Root DE. Nat Biotechnol. 2016 Jan 18. doi: 10.1038/nbt.3437. PubMed 26780180.
Backbone
  Vector backbone: lentiGuide-Puro
  Backbone manufacturer: Zhang Lab (Addgene plasmid # 52963)
  Vector type: Mammalian Expression, Lentiviral, CRISPR
  Selectable markers: Puromycin
Growth in bacteria
  Bacterial resistance: Ampicillin, 100 μg/mL
  Growth temperature: 37°C
  Growth strain: DH5alpha
  Copy number: High Copy
Gene/Insert
  Gene/Insert name: CAMK2G (alt names: CAMK2G; NM_001204492.1)
  gRNA/shRNA sequence: CTTCTGAAACATCCAAACAT
  Species: H. sapiens (human)
  Entrez Gene: CAMK2G (a.k.a. CAMK, CAMK-II, CAMKG, MRD59)
  Promoter: hU6
  Cloning method: Unknown
  Sequencing primers: 5′ U6-F; 3′ pS2-R
Terms and licenses: Academic/Nonprofit Terms; Industry Terms: Not Available to Industry
Depositor comments: The gRNA was designed to target the following Genbank reference sequence(s): NM_001204492.1,NM_001222.3,NM_172169.2,NM_172170.4,NM_172171.2,NM_172173.2. Note that this plasmid does NOT contain Cas9. It should be used in conjunction with lentiCas9-Blast (Addgene #52962) or otherwise with cell lines already expressing Cas9. Browse the full kinome gRNA library at http://www.addgene.org/pooled-library/broadgpp-human-kinome/ or visit http://www.broadinstitute.org/rnai/public/ for detailed protocols and information.
How to cite: CAMK2G gRNA (BRDN0001148569) was a gift from John Doench & David Root (Addgene plasmid # 76238 ; http://n2t.net/addgene:76238 ; RRID:Addgene_76238)
