[The description below was written by a language model from this plasmid's Addgene catalogue record and pLannotate feature annotations shown in this document.]
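Description:
CAMK2G gRNA (BRDN0001148569) is a third-generation lentiviral guide RNA plasmid built on the lentiGuide-Puro backbone and designed to direct Streptococcus pyogenes Cas9 to the human CAMK2G gene, which encodes a calcium/calmodulin-dependent protein kinase II subunit. It is maintained in E. coli through a high-copy ColE1/pUC-type origin with ampicillin selection (β-lactamase). An f1 origin and remnants of lac and T7/T3 promoter sequences are carried over from the parental cloning vector.

The lentiviral transfer cassette starts with an RSV promoter fused to a truncated HIV-1 5' LTR, which makes genomic RNA production Tat-independent. This is followed by the Ψ packaging signal with a partial gag sequence and the Rev response element. The cassette ends with a self-inactivating ΔU3 3' LTR and a downstream SV40 polyadenylation signal. Within this unit, a human U6 RNA polymerase III promoter drives the 20-nt CAMK2G-targeting spacer joined to the SpCas9 gRNA scaffold. A central polypurine tract sits downstream of the scaffold. A separate EF-1α promoter, annotated as the core promoter plus intron A, expresses puromycin N-acetyltransferase so that transduced mammalian cells can be selected, and a WPRE enhances transcript expression.

The plasmid does not encode Cas9, so it must be paired with a separate Cas9 vector such as lentiCas9-Blast or used in cells that already express Cas9. According to the depositor, the guide was designed against several CAMK2G transcript variants and belongs to a human kinome gRNA collection. The associated publication concerns sgRNA design optimized for high on-target activity and reduced off-target effects. Its typical use is CRISPR knockout of CAMK2G in human cells.
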