Features (pLannotate 1.2.2; 29 found; start..end, strand, type, name):
     14..80      +  CDS            small t antigen (fragment): SV40 (simian virus 40) small t antigen
    106..317     +  promoter       EF-1α core promoter: core promoter for human elongation factor EF-1α
    318..1256    +  intron         EF-1α intron A: intron upstream of the start codon of human EF-1α
   1278..1877    +  CDS            PuroR (fragment): puromycin N-acetyltransferase; pac from Streptomyces; confers resistance to puromycin
   1893..2481    +  misc_feature   WPRE: woodchuck hepatitis virus posttranscriptional regulatory element
   2532..2551    +  misc_feature   cPPT/CTS (fragment): central polypurine tract and central termination sequence of HIV-1
   2553..2786    +  LTR            3' LTR (ΔU3): self-inactivating 3' long terminal repeat (LTR) from HIV-1
   2864..2985    +  polyA_signal   SV40 poly(A) signal: SV40 polyadenylation signal
   3025..3160    +  rep_origin     SV40 ori: SV40 origin of replication
   3181..3199    -  promoter       T7 promoter: promoter for bacteriophage T7 RNA polymerase
   3207..3362    +  CDS            lacZα (fragment): LacZα fragment of β-galactosidase; lacZ fragment
   3367..3795    +  rep_origin     f1 ori (sequence partly withheld): f1 bacteriophage origin of replication; arrow indicates direction of (+) strand synthesis
   3848..3952    +  promoter       AmpR promoter: bla
   3953..4813    +  CDS            AmpR: β-lactamase; bla; confers resistance to ampicillin, carbenicillin, and related antibiotics
   4984..5572    +  rep_origin     ori: high-copy-number ColE1/pMB1/pBR322/pUC origin of replication
   5755..5847    +  CDS            lacI (fragment): lac repressor; lacI; The lac repressor binds to the lac operator to inhibit transcription in E. coli. This inhibition can be relieved by adding lactose or isopropyl-β-D-thiogalactopyranoside (IPTG).
   5860..5881    +  protein_bind   CAP binding site: CAP binding activates transcription in the presence of cAMP. E. coli catabolite activator protein
   5896..5926    +  promoter       lac promoter: promoter for the E. coli lac operon
   5934..5950    +  protein_bind   lac operator: The lac repressor binds to the lac operator to inhibit transcription in E. coli. This inhibition can be relieved by adding lactose or isopropyl-β-D-thiogalactopyranoside (IPTG). lac repressor encoded by lacI
   5995..6013    +  promoter       T3 promoter: promoter for bacteriophage T3 RNA polymerase
   6041..6267    +  promoter       RSV promoter: Rous sarcoma virus enhancer/promoter
   6268..6448    +  LTR            5' LTR (truncated): truncated 5' long terminal repeat (LTR) from HIV-1
   6495..6620    +  misc_feature   HIV-1 Ψ: packaging signal of human immunodeficiency virus type 1
   6604..6967    +  CDS            HIV-1 gag (fragment): gag protein from human immunodeficiency virus 1; gag
   7113..7346    +  misc_feature   RRE: The Rev response element (RRE) of HIV-1 allows for Rev-dependent mRNA export from the nucleus to the cytoplasm.
   7723..7749    +  CDS            Rev (fragment): human immunodeficiency virus 1 (HIV-1) Rev protein; rev; enhances nuclear export of unspliced and incompletely spliced viral mRNAs
   7753..7993    +  promoter       U6 promoter: RNA polymerase III promoter for human U6 snRNA
   8023..8098    +  misc_RNA       gRNA scaffold: guide RNA scaffold for the Streptococcus pyogenes CRISPR/Cas9 system
   8154..8271    +  misc_feature   cPPT/CTS: central polypurine tract and central termination sequence of HIV-1
>Addgene plasmid #76238 | CAMK2G gRNA (BRDN0001148569) | addgene full sequence | sequence record 185452 | Addgene Assembled Sequence
CCCGGGTGCAAAGATGGATAAAGTTTTAAACAGAGAGGAATCTTTGCAGCTAATGGACCTTCTAGGTCTT
GAAAGGAGTGGGAATTGGCTCCGGTGCCCGTCAGTGGGCAGAGCGCACATCGCCCACAGTCCCCGAGAAG
TTGGGGGGAGGGGTCGGCAATTGATCCGGTGCCTAGAGAAGGTGGCGCGGGGTAAACTGGGAAAGTGATG
TCGTGTACTGGCTCCGCCTTTTTCCCGAGGGTGGGGGAGAACCGTATATAAGTGCAGTAGTCGCCGTGAA
CGTTCTTTTTCGCAACGGGTTTGCCGCCAGAACACAGGTAAGTGCCGTGTGTGGTTCCCGCGGGCCTGGC
CTCTTTACGGGTTATGGCCCTTGCGTGCCTTGAATTACTTCCACCTGGCTGCAGTACGTGATTCTTGATC
CCGAGCTTCGGGTTGGAAGTGGGTGGGAGAGTTCGAGGCCTTGCGCTTAAGGAGCCCCTTCGCCTCGTGC
TTGAGTTGAGGCCTGGCCTGGGCGCTGGGGCCGCCGCGTGCGAATCTGGTGGCACCTTCGCGCCTGTCTC
GCTGCTTTCGATAAGTCTCTAGCCATTTAAAATTTTTGATGACCTGCTGCGACGCTTTTTTTCTGGCAAG
ATAGTCTTGTAAATGCGGGCCAAGATCTGCACACTGGTATTTCGGTTTTTGGGGCCGCGGGCGGCGACGG
GGCCCGTGCGTCCCAGCGCACATGTTCGGCGAGGCGGGGCCTGCGAGCGCGGCCACCGAGAATCGGACGG
GGGTAGTCTCAAGCTGGCCGGCCTGCTCTGGTGCCTGGCCTCGCGCCGCCGTGTATCGCCCCGCCCTGGG
CGGCAAGGCTGGCCCGGTCGGCACCAGTTGCGTGAGCGGAAAGATGGCCGCTTCCCGGCCCTGCTGCAGG
GAGCTCAAAATGGAGGACGCGGCGCTCGGGAGAGCGGGCGGGTGAGTCACCCACACAAAGGAAAAGGGCC
TTTCCGTCCTCAGCCGTCGCTTCATGTGACTCCACGGAGTACCGGGCGCCGTCCAGGCACCTCGATTAGT
TCTCGAGCTTTTGGAGTACGTCGTCTTTAGGTTGGGGGGAGGGGTTTTATGCGATGGAGTTTCCCCACAC
TGAGTGGGTGGAGACTGAAGTTAGGCCAGCTTGGCACTTGATGTAATTCTCCTTGGAATTTGCCCTTTTT
GAGTTTGGATCTTGGTTCATTCTCAAGCCTCAGACAGTGGTTCAAAGTTTTTTTCTTCCATTTCAGGTGT
CGTGACGTACGGCCACCATGACCGAGTACAAGCCCACGGTGCGCCTCGCCACCCGCGACGACGTCCCCAG
GGCCGTACGCACCCTCGCCGCCGCGTTCGCCGACTACCCCGCCACGCGCCACACCGTCGATCCGGACCGC
CACATCGAGCGGGTCACCGAGCTGCAAGAACTCTTCCTCACGCGCGTCGGGCTCGACATCGGCAAGGTGT
GGGTCGCGGACGACGGCGCCGCCGTGGCGGTCTGGACCACGCCGGAGAGCGTCGAAGCGGGGGCGGTGTT
CGCCGAGATCGGCCCGCGCATGGCCGAGTTGAGCGGTTCCCGGCTGGCCGCGCAGCAACAGATGGAAGGC
CTCCTGGCGCCGCACCGGCCCAAGGAGCCCGCGTGGTTCCTGGCCACCGTCGGAGTCTCGCCCGACCACC
AGGGCAAGGGTCTGGGCAGCGCCGTCGTGCTCCCCGGAGTGGAGGCGGCCGAGCGCGCCGGGGTGCCCGC
CTTCCTGGAGACCTCCGCGCCCCGCAACCTCCCCTTCTACGAGCGGCTCGGCTTCACCGTCACCGCCGAC
GTCGAGGTGCCCGAAGGACCGCGCACCTGGTGCATGACCCGCAAGCCCGGTGCCTGAACGCGTTAAGTCG
ACAATCAACCTCTGGATTACAAAATTTGTGAAAGATTGACTGGTATTCTTAACTATGTTGCTCCTTTTAC
GCTATGTGGATACGCTGCTTTAATGCCTTTGTATCATGCTATTGCTTCCCGTATGGCTTTCATTTTCTCC
TCCTTGTATAAATCCTGGTTGCTGTCTCTTTATGAGGAGTTGTGGCCCGTTGTCAGGCAACGTGGCGTGG
TGTGCACTGTGTTTGCTGACGCAACCCCCACTGGTTGGGGCATTGCCACCACCTGTCAGCTCCTTTCCGG
GACTTTCGCTTTCCCCCTCCCTATTGCCACGGCGGAACTCATCGCCGCCTGCCTTGCCCGCTGCTGGACA
GGGGCTCGGCTGTTGGGCACTGACAATTCCGTGGTGTTGTCGGGGAAATCATCGTCCTTTCCTTGGCTGC
TCGCCTGTGTTGCCACCTGGATTCTGCGCGGGACGTCCTTCTGCTACGTCCCTTCGGCCCTCAATCCAGC
GGACCTTCCTTCCCGCGGCCTGCTGCCGGCTCTGCGGCCTCTTCCGCGTCTTCGCCTTCGCCCTCAGACG
AGTCGGATCTCCCTTTGGGCCGCCTCCCCGCGTCGACTTTAAGACCAATGACTTACAAGGCAGCTGTAGA
TCTTAGCCACTTTTTAAAAGAAAAGGGGGGACTGGAAGGGCTAATTCACTCCCAACGAAGACAAGATCTG
CTTTTTGCTTGTACTGGGTCTCTCTGGTTAGACCAGATCTGAGCCTGGGAGCTCTCTGGCTAACTAGGGA
ACCCACTGCTTAAGCCTCAATAAAGCTTGCCTTGAGTGCTTCAAGTAGTGTGTGCCCGTCTGTTGTGTGA
CTCTGGTAACTAGAGATCCCTCAGACCCTTTTAGTCAGTGTGGAAAATCTCTAGCAGTACGTATAGTAGT
TCATGTCATCTTATTATTCAGTATTTATAACTTGCAAAGAAATGAATATCAGAGAGTGAGAGGAACTTGT
TTATTGCAGCTTATAATGGTTACAAATAAAGCAATAGCATCACAAATTTCACAAATAAAGCATTTTTTTC
ACTGCATTCTAGTTGTGGTTTGTCCAAACTCATCAATGTATCTTATCATGTCTGGCTCTAGCTATCCCGC
CCCTAACTCCGCCCATCCCGCCCCTAACTCCGCCCAGTTCCGCCCATTCTCCGCCCCATGGCTGACTAAT
TTTTTTTATTTATGCAGAGGCCGAGGCCGCCTCGGCCTCTGAGCTATTCCAGAAGTAGTGAGGAGGCTTT
TTTGGAGGCCTAGGGACGTACCCAATTCGCCCTATAGTGAGTCGTATTACGCGCGCTCACTGGCCGTCGT
TTTACAACGTCGTGACTGGGAAAACCCTGGCGTTACCCAACTTAATCGCCTTGCAGCACATCCCCCTTTC
GCCAGCTGGCGTAATAGCGAAGAGGCCCGCACCGATCGCCCTTCCCAACAGTTGCGCAGCCTGAATGGCG
AATGGG
[124 nt withheld, positions 3367-3490]
C
[91 nt withheld, positions 3492-3582]
A
[49 nt withheld, positions 3584-3632]
CCTTTGACGTTGGAGTCCACGTTCTTT
[37 nt withheld, positions 3660-3696]
ACCCTATCTCGGTCTATTCTTTTGATTTATAAGGGATTTTGCCGATTTCGGCCTATTGGTTAAAAAATGA
GCTGATTTAACAAAAATTTAACGCGAATTTTAACAAAATATTAACGCTTACAATTTAGGTGGCACTTTTC
GGGGAAATGTGCGCGGAACCCCTATTTGTTTATTTTTCTAAATACATTCAAATATGTATCCGCTCATGAG
ACAATAACCCTGATAAATGCTTCAATAATATTGAAAAAGGAAGAGTATGAGTATTCAACATTTCCGTGTC
GCCCTTATTCCCTTTTTTGCGGCATTTTGCCTTCCTGTTTTTGCTCACCCAGAAACGCTGGTGAAAGTAA
AAGATGCTGAAGATCAGTTGGGTGCACGAGTGGGTTACATCGAACTGGATCTCAACAGCGGTAAGATCCT
TGAGAGTTTTCGCCCCGAAGAACGTTTTCCAATGATGAGCACTTTTAAAGTTCTGCTATGTGGCGCGGTA
TTATCCCGTATTGACGCCGGGCAAGAGCAACTCGGTCGCCGCATACACTATTCTCAGAATGACTTGGTTG
AGTACTCACCAGTCACAGAAAAGCATCTTACGGATGGCATGACAGTAAGAGAATTATGCAGTGCTGCCAT
AACCATGAGTGATAACACTGCGGCCAACTTACTTCTGACAACGATCGGAGGACCGAAGGAGCTAACCGCT
TTTTTGCACAACATGGGGGATCATGTAACTCGCCTTGATCGTTGGGAACCGGAGCTGAATGAAGCCATAC
CAAACGACGAGCGTGACACCACGATGCCTGTAGCAATGGCAACAACGTTGCGCAAACTATTAACTGGCGA
ACTACTTACTCTAGCTTCCCGGCAACAATTAATAGACTGGATGGAGGCGGATAAAGTTGCAGGACCACTT
CTGCGCTCGGCCCTTCCGGCTGGCTGGTTTATTGCTGATAAATCTGGAGCCGGTGAGCGTGGGTCTCGCG
GTATCATTGCAGCACTGGGGCCAGATGGTAAGCCCTCCCGTATCGTAGTTATCTACACGACGGGGAGTCA
GGCAACTATGGATGAACGAAATAGACAGATCGCTGAGATAGGTGCCTCACTGATTAAGCATTGGTAACTG
TCAGACCAAGTTTACTCATATATACTTTAGATTGATTTAAAACTTCATTTTTAATTTAAAAGGATCTAGG
TGAAGATCCTTTTTGATAATCTCATGACCAAAATCCCTTAACGTGAGTTTTCGTTCCACTGAGCGTCAGA
CCCCGTAGAAAAGATCAAAGGATCTTCTTGAGATCCTTTTTTTCTGCGCGTAATCTGCTGCTTGCAAACA
AAAAAACCACCGCTACCAGCGGTGGTTTGTTTGCCGGATCAAGAGCTACCAACTCTTTTTCCGAAGGTAA
CTGGCTTCAGCAGAGCGCAGATACCAAATACTGTTCTTCTAGTGTAGCCGTAGTTAGGCCACCACTTCAA
GAACTCTGTAGCACCGCCTACATACCTCGCTCTGCTAATCCTGTTACCAGTGGCTGCTGCCAGTGGCGAT
AAGTCGTGTCTTACCGGGTTGGACTCAAGACGATAGTTACCGGATAAGGCGCAGCGGTCGGGCTGAACGG
GGGGTTCGTGCACACAGCCCAGCTTGGAGCGAACGACCTACACCGAACTGAGATACCTACAGCGTGAGCT
ATGAGAAAGCGCCACGCTTCCCGAAGGGAGAAAGGCGGACAGGTATCCGGTAAGCGGCAGGGTCGGAACA
GGAGAGCGCACGAGGGAGCTTCCAGGGGGAAACGCCTGGTATCTTTATAGTCCTGTCGGGTTTCGCCACC
TCTGACTTGAGCGTCGATTTTTGTGATGCTCGTCAGGGGGGCGGAGCCTATGGAAAAACGCCAGCAACGC
GGCCTTTTTACGGTTCCTGGCCTTTTGCTGGCCTTTTGCTCACATGTTCTTTCCTGCGTTATCCCCTGAT
TCTGTGGATAACCGTATTACCGCCTTTGAGTGAGCTGATACCGCTCGCCGCAGCCGAACGACCGAGCGCA
GCGAGTCAGTGAGCGAGGAAGCGGAAGAGCGCCCAATACGCAAACCGCCTCTCCCCGCGCGTTGGCCGAT
TCATTAATGCAGCTGGCACGACAGGTTTCCCGACTGGAAAGCGGGCAGTGAGCGCAACGCAATTAATGTG
AGTTAGCTCACTCATTAGGCACCCCAGGCTTTACACTTTATGCTTCCGGCTCGTATGTTGTGTGGAATTG
TGAGCGGATAACAATTTCACACAGGAAACAGCTATGACCATGATTACGCCAAGCGCGCAATTAACCCTCA
CTAAAGGGAACAAAAGCTGGAGCTGCAAGCTTAATGTAGTCTTATGCAATACTCTTGTAGTCTTGCAACA
TGGTAACGATGAGTTAGCAACATGCCTTACAAGGAGAGAAAAAGCACCGTGCATGCCGATTGGTGGAAGT
AAGGTGGTACGATCGTGCCTTATTAGGAAGGCAACAGACGGGTCTGACATGGATTGGACGAACCACTGAA
TTGCCGCATTGCAGAGATATTGTATTTAAGTGCCTAGCTCGATACATAAACGGGTCTCTCTGGTTAGACC
AGATCTGAGCCTGGGAGCTCTCTGGCTAACTAGGGAACCCACTGCTTAAGCCTCAATAAAGCTTGCCTTG
AGTGCTTCAAGTAGTGTGTGCCCGTCTGTTGTGTGACTCTGGTAACTAGAGATCCCTCAGACCCTTTTAG
TCAGTGTGGAAAATCTCTAGCAGTGGCGCCCGAACAGGGACTTGAAAGCGAAAGGGAAACCAGAGGAGCT
CTCTCGACGCAGGACTCGGCTTGCTGAAGCGCGCACGGCAAGAGGCGAGGGGCGGCGACTGGTGAGTACG
CCAAAAATTTTGACTAGCGGAGGCTAGAAGGAGAGAGATGGGTGCGAGAGCGTCAGTATTAAGCGGGGGA
GAATTAGATCGCGATGGGAAAAAATTCGGTTAAGGCCAGGGGGAAAGAAAAAATATAAATTAAAACATAT
AGTATGGGCAAGCAGGGAGCTAGAACGATTCGCAGTTAATCCTGGCCTGTTAGAAACATCAGAAGGCTGT
AGACAAATACTGGGACAGCTACAACCATCCCTTCAGACAGGATCAGAAGAACTTAGATCATTATATAATA
CAGTAGCAACCCTCTATTGTGTGCATCAAAGGATAGAGATAAAAGACACCAAGGAAGCTTTAGACAAGAT
AGAGGAAGAGCAAAACAAAAGTAAGACCACCGCACAGCAAGCGGCCGCTGATCTTCAGACCTGGAGGAGG
AGATATGAGGGACAATTGGAGAAGTGAATTATATAAATATAAAGTAGTAAAAATTGAACCATTAGGAGTA
GCACCCACCAAGGCAAAGAGAAGAGTGGTGCAGAGAGAAAAAAGAGCAGTGGGAATAGGAGCTTTGTTCC
TTGGGTTCTTGGGAGCAGCAGGAAGCACTATGGGCGCAGCGTCAATGACGCTGACGGTACAGGCCAGACA
ATTATTGTCTGGTATAGTGCAGCAGCAGAACAATTTGCTGAGGGCTATTGAGGCGCAACAGCATCTGTTG
CAACTCACAGTCTGGGGCATCAAGCAGCTCCAGGCAAGAATCCTGGCTGTGGAAAGATACCTAAAGGATC
AACAGCTCCTGGGGATTTGGGGTTGCTCTGGAAAACTCATTTGCACCACTGCTGTGCCTTGGAATGCTAG
TTGGAGTAATAAATCTCTGGAACAGATTTGGAATCACACGACCTGGATGGAGTGGGACAGAGAAATTAAC
AATTACACAAGCTTAATACACTCCTTAATTGAAGAATCGCAAAACCAGCAAGAAAAGAATGAACAAGAAT
TATTGGAATTAGATAAATGGGCAAGTTTGTGGAATTGGTTTAACATAACAAATTGGCTGTGGTATATAAA
ATTATTCATAATGATAGTAGGAGGCTTGGTAGGTTTAAGAATAGTTTTTGCTGTACTTTCTATAGTGAAT
AGAGTTAGGCAGGGATATTCACCATTATCGTTTCAGACCCACCTCCCAACCCCGAGGGGACCCAGAGAGG
GCCTATTTCCCATGATTCCTTCATATTTGCATATACGATACAAGGCTGTTAGAGAGATAATTAGAATTAA
TTTGACTGTAAACACAAAGATATTAGTACAAAATACGTGACGTAGAAAGTAATAATTTCTTGGGTAGTTT
GCAGTTTTAAAATTATGTTTTAAAATGGACTATCATATGCTTACCGTAACTTGAAAGTATTTCGATTTCT
TGGCTTTATATATCTTGTGGAAAGGACGAAACACCGCTTCTGAAACATCCAAACATGTTTTAGAGCTAGA
AATAGCAAGTTAAAATAAGGCTAGTCCGTTATCAACTTGAAAAAGTGGCACCGAGTCGGTGCTTTTTTAA
GCTTGGCGTAACTAGATCTTGAGACAAATGGCAGTATTCATCCACAATTTTAAAAGAAAAGGGGGGATTG
GGGGGTACAGTGCAGGGGAAAGAATAGTAGACATAATAGCAACAGACATACAAACTAAAGAATTACAAAA
ACAAATTACAAAAATTCAAAATTTTCGGGTTTATTACAGGGACAGCAGAGATCCACTTTGGCGCCGGCTC
GAGGGGG
