>Addgene plasmid #76238 | CAMK2G gRNA (BRDN0001148569) | depositor partial sequence | sequence record 143698 | Target Sequence
CTTCTGAAACATCCAAACAT
