>Addgene plasmid #76238 | CAMK2G gRNA (BRDN0001148569) | addgene partial sequence | sequence record 185451 | hU6-F
GTAGAAAGTAATAATTTCTTGGGTAGTTTGCAGTTTTAAAATTATGTTTTAAAATGGACTATCATATGCT
TACCGTAACTTGAAAGTATTTCGATTTCTTGGCTTTATATATCTTGTGGAAAGGACGAAACACCGCTTCT
GAAACATCCAAACATGTTTTAGAGCTAGAAATAGCAAGTTAAAATAAGGCTAGTCCGTTATCAACTTGAA
AAAGTGGCACCGAGTCGGTGCTTTTTTAAGCTTGGCGTAACTAGATCTTGAGACAAATGGCAGTATTCAT
CCACAATTTTAAAAGAAAAGGGGGGATTGGGGGGTACAGTGCAGGGGAAAGAATAGTAGACATAATAGCA
ACAGACATACAAACTAAAGAATTACAAAAACAAATTACAAAAATTCAAAATTTTCGGGTTTATTACAGGG
ACAGCAGAGATCCACTTTGGCGCCGGCTCGAGGGGGCCCGGGTGCAAAGATGGATAAAGTTTTAAACAGA
GAGGAATCTTTGCAGCTAATGGACCTTCTAGGTCTTGAAAGGAGTGGGAATTGGCTCCGGTGCCCGTCAG
TGGGCAGAGC
